>Addgene plasmid #243870 | pSC101TSo1_Red | addgene full sequence | sequence record 493159 | Addgene NGS Result
GGTCTCAGGAGAGAGACGCCTGTTGACAATTAATCATCGGCATAGTATATCGGCATAGTATAATACGACC
AAAGAAACAAAATGAGGAGGTACTGAAATGGTGAGCAAAGGCGAAGCGGTGATTAAAGAATTTATGCGCT
TTAAAGTGCATATGGAAGGCAGCATGAACGGCCATGAATTTGAAATTGAAGGCGAAGGCGAAGGCCGCCC
GTATGAAGGCACCCAGACCGCGAAACTGAAAGTGACCAAAGGCGGCCCGCTGCCGTTTAGCTGGGATATT
CTGAGCCCGCAGTTTATGTATGGCAGCCGCGCGTTTATTAAACATCCGGCGGATATTCCGGATTATTATA
AACAGAGCTTTCCGGAAGGCTTTAAATGGGAACGCGTGATGAACTTTGAAGATGGCGGCGCGGTGACCGT
GACCCAGGATACCAGCCTGGAAGATGGCACCCTGATTTATAAAGTGAAACTGCGCGGCACCAACTTTCCG
CCGGATGGCCCGGTGATGCAGAAAAAAACCATGGGCTGGGAAGCGAGCACCGAACGCCTGTATCCGGAAG
ATGGCGTGCTGAAAGGCGATATTAAAATGGCGCTGCGCCTGAAAGATGGCGGCCGCTATCTGGCGGATTT
TAAAACCACCTATAAAGCGAAAAAACCGGTGCAGATGCCGGGCGCGTATAACGTGGATCGCAAACTGGAT
ATTACCAGCCATAACGAAGATTATACCGTGGTGGAACAGTATGAACGCAGCGAAGGCCGCCATAGCACCG
GCGGCATGGATGAACTGTATAAATAAGCTTCCAGGCATCAAATAAAACGAAAGGCTCAGTCGAAAGACTG
GGCCTTTCGTTTTATCTGTTGTTTGTCGGTGAACGCTCTCCGTCTCTCGCTGTCATGAGACCGGATCTTG
ACACGGTTATCCACAGAATCAGGGGATACAGGTGGCACTTTTCGGGGAAATGTGCGCGGAACCCCTATTT
GTTTATTTTTCTAAATACATTCAAATATGTATCCGCTCATGAGACAATAACCCTGATAAATGCTTCAATA
ATATTGAAAAAGGAAGAGTATGAGTATTCAACATTTCCGTGTCGCCCTTATTCCCTTTTTTGCGGCATTT
TGCCTTCCTGTTTTTGCTCACCCAGAAACGCTGGTGAAAGTAAAAGATGCTGAAGATCAGTTGGGTGCAC
GAGTGGGTTACATCGAACTGGATCTCAACAGCGGTAAGATCCTTGAGAGTTTTCGCCCCGAAGAACGTTT
TCCAATGATGAGCACTTTTAAAGTTCTGCTATGTGGCGCGGTATTATCCCGTATTGACGCCGGGCAAGAG
CAACTCGGTCGCCGCATACACTATTCTCAGAATGACTTGGTTGAGTACTCACCAGTCACAGAAAAGCATC
TTACGGATGGCATGACAGTAAGAGAATTATGCAGTGCTGCCATAACCATGAGTGATAACACTGCGGCCAA
CTTACTTCTGACAACGATCGGAGGACCGAAGGAGCTAACCGCTTTTTTGCACAACATGGGGGATCATGTA
ACTCGCCTTGATCGTTGGGAACCGGAGCTGAATGAAGCCATACCAAACGACGAGCGTGACACCACGATGC
CTGTAGCAATGGCAACAACGTTGCGCAAACTATTAACTGGCGAACTACTTACTCTAGCTTCCCGGCAACA
ATTAATAGACTGGATGGAGGCGGATAAAGTTGCAGGACCACTTCTGCGCTCGGCCCTTCCGGCTGGCTGG
TTTATTGCTGATAAATCTGGAGCCGGTGAGCGTGGTTCTCGCGGTATCATTGCAGCACTGGGGCCAGATG
GTAAGCCCTCCCGTATCGTAGTTATCTACACGACGGGGAGTCAGGCAACTATGGATGAACGAAATAGACA
GATCGCTGAGATAGGTGCCTCACTGATTAAGCATTGGTAACTGTCAGACCAAGTTTACTCATATATACTT
TAGATTGATTTAAAACTTCATTTTTAATTTAAAAGGATCTAGGTGAAGATCCTTTTTGATAATCTCATGA
CCAAAATCCCTTAACGTGAGTTTTCGTTCCACTGAGCGTCAGACCCCGTTGATGATACCGCTGCCTTACT
GGGTGCATTAGCCAGTCTGAATGACCTGTCACGGGATAATCCGAAGTGGTCAGACTGGAAAATCAGAGGG
CAGGAACTGCTGAACAGCAAAAAGTCAGATAGCACCACATAGCAGACCCGCCATAAAACGCCCTGAGAAG
CCCGTGACGGGCTTTTCTTGTATTATGGGTAGTTTCCTTGCATGAATCCATAAAAGGCGCCTGTAGTGCC
ATTTACCCCCATTCACTGCCAGAGCCGTGAGCGCAGCGAACTGAATGTCACGAAAAAGACAGCGACTCAG
GTGCCTGATGGTCGGAGACAAAAGGAATATTCAGCGATTTGCCCGATTGCGGCCGCAACCGAGCTTGCGA
GGGTGCTACTTAAGCCTTTAGGGTTTTAAGGTCTGTTTTGTAGAGGAGCAAACAGCGTTTGCGACATCCT
TTTGTAATACTGCGGAACTGACTAAAGTAGTGAGTTATACACAGGGCTGGGATCTATTCTTTTTATCTTT
TTTTATTCTTTCTTTATTCTATAAATTATAACCACTTGAATATAAACAAAAAAAACACACAAAGGTCTAG
CGGAATTTACAGAGGGTCTAGCAGAATTTACAAGTTTTCCAGCAAAGGTCTAGCAGAATTTACAGATACC
CACAACTCAAAGGAAAAGGACTAGTAATTATCATTGACTAGCCCATCTCAATTGGTATAGTGATTAAAAT
CACCTAGACCAATTGAGATGTATGTCTGAATTAGTTGTTTTCAAAGCAAATGAACTAGCGATTAGTCGCT
ATGACTTAACGGAGCATGAAACCAAGCTAATTTTATGCTGTGTGGCACTACTCAACCCCACGATTGAAAA
CCCTACAAGGAAAGAACGGACGGTATCGTTCACTTATAACCAATACGTTCAGATGATGAACATCAGTAGG
GAAAATGCTTATGGTGTATTAGCTAAAGCAACCAGAGAGCTGATGACGAGAACTGTGGAAATCAGGAATC
CTTTGGTTAAAGGCTTTGAGATTTTCCAGTGGACAAACTATGCCAAGTTCTCAAGCGAAAAATTAGAATT
AGTTTTTAGTGAAGAGATATTGCCTTATCTTTTCCAGTTAAAAAAATTCATAAAATATAATCTGGAACAT
GTTAAGTCTTTTGAAAACAAATACTCTATGAGGATTTATGAGTGGTTATTAAAAGAACTAACACAAAAGA
AAACTCACAAGGCAAATATAGAGATTAGCCTTGATGAATTTAAGTTCATGTTAATGCTTGAAAATAACTA
CCATGAGTTTAAAAGGCTTAACCAATGGGTTTTGAAACCAATAAGTAAAGATTTAAACACTTACAGCAAT
ATGAAATTGGTGGTTGATAAGCGAGGCCGCCCGACTGATACGTTGATTTTCCAAGTTGAACTAGATAGAC
AAATGGATCTCGTAACCGAACTTGAGAACAACCAGATAAAAATGAATGGTGACAAAATACCAACAACCAT
TACATCAGATTCCTACCTACATAACGGACTAAGAAAAACACTACACGATGCTTTAACTGCAAAAATTCAG
CTCACCAGTTTTGAGGCAAAATTTTTGAGTGACATGCAAAGTAAGTATGATCTCAATGGTTCGTTCTCAT
GGCTCACGCAAAAACAACGAACCACACTAGAGAACATACTGGCTAAATACGGAAGGATCTGAGGTTCTTA
TGGCTCTTGTATCTATCAGTGAAGCATCAAGACTAACAAACAAAAGTAGAACAACTGTTCACCGTTACAT
ATCAAAGGGAAAACTGTCCATACCCATGGATTTAACGCGAATTTTAACAAAATATTAACGCTTACAATTT
TAACGGATCC
Features (pLannotate 1.2.2; 9 found; start..end, strand, type, name):
     22..69      +  promoter       EM7 promoter: synthetic bacterial promoter&nbsp
     98..793     +  CDS            mScarlet-I: mScarlet-I is a basic (constitutively fluorescent) red fluorescent protein published in 2016, derived from synthetic construct. It is reported to be a rapidly-maturing monomer with moderate acid sensitivity.
    809..880     +  terminator     rrnB T1 terminator: transcription terminator T1 from the E. coli rrnB gene
    913..938     -  rep_origin     RSF ori (fragment): Plasmids containing the RSF 1030 origin of replication can be propagated in E. coli cells that contain additional plasmids with compatible origins.
    965..1069    +  promoter       AmpR promoter: bla
   1070..1930    +  CDS            AmpR: β-lactamase; bla; confers resistance to ampicillin, carbenicillin, and related antibiotics
   2552..2774    +  rep_origin     pSC101 ori: low-copy replication origin that requires the Rep101 protein
   2822..3772    +  CDS            Rep101(Ts): temperature-sensitive version of the RepA protein needed for replication with the pSC101 origin (Armstrong et al., 1984); rep101 encoding an A56V mutation
   3880..3920    +  rep_origin     M13 ori (fragment): M13 bacteriophage origin of replication; arrow indicates direction of (+) strand synthesis
