[The description below was written by a language model from this plasmid's Addgene catalogue record and pLannotate feature annotations shown in this document.]
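Description:
pSC101TSo1_Red is a small (about 3.9 kb) bacterial expression plasmid from a GoldenBraid2.0 toolkit adapted for E. coli and related enteric bacteria. It is built on the pSC101TS backbone, which combines the low-copy pSC101 origin of replication with a temperature-sensitive form of its cognate initiator protein, Rep101(Ts), annotated as carrying the A56V substitution. Because replication from the pSC101 origin depends on this protein, the plasmid is maintained at a permissive temperature (the record lists 30°C) and would be expected to be lost when cells are shifted to higher temperatures, making it a curable vector. Selection is by ampicillin, through a β-lactamase gene driven by its native bla promoter. The very short matches annotated as RSF and M13 origin fragments are only a few dozen bases long and are unlikely to be functional origins.

The cargo is an 847 bp synthetic cassette assembled by Golden Gate cloning, consisting of the constitutive synthetic EM7 bacterial promoter, the coding sequence for mScarlet-I (a rapidly maturing monomeric red fluorescent protein), and the rrnB T1 transcription terminator. Cells carrying the plasmid should therefore be constitutively red. In GoldenBraid-style destination vectors, a coloured reporter in the cloning position commonly serves as a visual dropout marker that is replaced by the assembled parts. The name and stated purpose are consistent with that role, but the record does not say so explicitly, and the Type IIS restriction sites are not annotated in the feature table. Overall, the plasmid offers a low-copy, ampicillin-selected, heat-curable chassis for modular construct assembly and expression in enteric bacteria.
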