Addgene plasmid #243870: pSC101TSo1_Red
Purpose: GoldenBraid2.0 expression vector.
Depositing lab: Christophe Herman. Depositing organization: Baylor College of Medicine. Publication: GoldenBraid2.0 E. coli: a comprehensive and characterized toolkit for enterics. Cooke MB, Welch KT, Ramirez LD, Wen AX, Marciano DC, Herman C. Synth Biol (Oxf). 2025 Aug 14;10(1):ysaf015. doi: 10.1093/synbio/ysaf015. eCollection 2025. PubMed 40927394.
Backbone
  Vector backbone: pSC101TS
  Vector type: Bacterial Expression
Growth in bacteria
  Bacterial resistance: Ampicillin, 100 μg/mL
  Growth temperature: 30°C
  Growth strain: DH5alpha
  Copy number: Low Copy
Gene/Insert
  Gene/Insert name: mScarlet-I
  Species: Synthetic
  Insert size (bp): 847
  Cloning method: Golden Gate
Terms and licenses: Academic/Nonprofit Terms; Industry Terms: Not Available to Industry
How to cite: pSC101TSo1_Red was a gift from Christophe Herman (Addgene plasmid # 243870 ; http://n2t.net/addgene:243870 ; RRID:Addgene_243870)
